Addgene plasmid #199223: BB44_pmc.DonorR5.TS
Purpose: Donor plasmid with CCR5 target sites for ITPN or HMEJ knock-in at the human CCR5 safe harbour locus
Depositing lab: Manuel Goncalves. Depositing organization: Leiden University Medical Center. Publication: Precise homology-directed installation of large genomic edits in human cells with cleaving and nicking high-specificity Cas9 variants. Wang Q, Liu J, Janssen JM, Goncalves MAFV. Nucleic Acids Res. 2023 Mar 17:gkad165. doi: 10.1093/nar/gkad165. PubMed 36928106.
Backbone
  Vector backbone: pBR322
  Backbone size w/o insert (bp): 2700
  Total vector size (bp): 6832
  Vector type: Mammalian Expression ; Gene targeting donor plasmid
Growth in bacteria
  Bacterial resistance: Ampicillin, 100 μg/mL
  Growth temperature: 37°C
  Growth strain: DH5alpha
  Copy number: High Copy
Gene/Insert
  Gene/Insert name: Expression unit for mCherry - monomeric derivative of DsRed fluorescent protein (Shaner et al., 2004)
  Species: Synthetic
  Insert size (bp): 1490
  Promoter: Human PGK1 gene promoter
  Cloning method: Unknown
  Sequencing primers: 5′ M13 rev; 3′ M13 fwd
Resource information
  A portion of this plasmid was derived from a plasmid made by: Details on mCherry in: Shaner et al. Nat Biotechnol. 2004 22:1567-72.
Terms and licenses: Academic/Nonprofit Terms; Industry Terms: Not Available to Industry
Depositor comments: This target site-containing donor plasmid can be used to insert a transgene at the human CCR5 safe harbor locus when delivered together with gRNA expression plasmid AY22_pgRNA.R5.1 (Addgene plasmid #100294) and a SpCas9 nuclease (HMEJ-based gene targeting) or a SpCas9.D10A nickase (ITPN-based gene targeting). Note: to reduce the chances for off-targeting donor DNA insertions when applying HMEJ-based genome editing it is preferable using AW01_pU.CAG.eSpCas9(1.1).rBGpA (Addgene plasmid #199255) or a similar construct, i.e., expressing a high specificity nuclease. Combining this donor with a S. pyogenes Cas9 nickase (e.g., Addgene plasmids #199256, #199253, #199254 or #199252) leads to seamless ITPN-mediated gene targeting.
How to cite: BB44_pmc.DonorR5.TS was a gift from Manuel Goncalves (Addgene plasmid # 199223 ; http://n2t.net/addgene:199223 ; RRID:Addgene_199223)
