[The description below was written by a language model from this plasmid's Addgene catalogue record and pLannotate feature annotations shown in this document.]
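Description:
BB44_pmc.DonorR5.TS is a 6.8 kb gene-targeting donor plasmid for knocking a reporter transgene into the human CCR5 safe harbour locus. It is built on a pBR322-derived backbone and propagated in E. coli at high copy from a ColE1/pMB1-type origin, with ampicillin selection provided by the β-lactamase gene under its own promoter. The annotation also picks up backbone remnants typical of cloning vectors (lac promoter/operator and CAP site, lacZα, and fragments of lacI, bom and rop). These have no stated role in the construct's function.

The payload is a synthetic mCherry expression unit in which the human PGK1 promoter drives the monomeric red fluorescent protein, terminated by the bovine growth hormone polyadenylation signal. Human genomic sequence flanks this cassette. Downstream, a roughly 1 kb stretch is annotated as CCR5 coding sequence, consistent with a homology arm. The upstream region carries only short automated hits to unrelated human genes, which are probably spurious matches within the other arm, although the record does not define the arm boundaries. As the "TS" in the name indicates, the donor also contains CCR5 guide RNA target sites, but their positions are not annotated in the feature table.

When the plasmid is delivered with a matching CCR5 gRNA plasmid, Cas9 therefore acts on both the chromosomal locus and the donor. With an SpCas9 nuclease, preferably a high-specificity variant to limit off-target donor insertion, integration proceeds by homology-mediated end joining (HMEJ). With the SpCas9 D10A nickase, donor and target are both nicked, giving seamless ITPN-based gene targeting. mCherry expression then provides a readout of knock-in in human cells.
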