Features (pLannotate 1.2.2; 17 found; start..end, strand, type, name):
     26..159     +  rep_origin     RSF ori (fragment): Plasmids containing the RSF 1030 origin of replication can be propagated in E. coli cells that contain additional plasmids with compatible origins.
    161..253     +  CDS            lacI (fragment): lac repressor; lacI; The lac repressor binds to the lac operator to inhibit transcription in E. coli. This inhibition can be relieved by adding lactose or isopropyl-β-D-thiogalactopyranoside (IPTG).
    266..287     +  protein_bind   CAP binding site: CAP binding activates transcription in the presence of cAMP. E. coli catabolite activator protein
    302..332     +  promoter       lac promoter: promoter for the E. coli lac operon
    340..356     +  protein_bind   lac operator: The lac repressor binds to the lac operator to inhibit transcription in E. coli. This inhibition can be relieved by adding lactose or isopropyl-β-D-thiogalactopyranoside (IPTG). lac repressor encoded by lacI
   1299..1406    +  CDS            C8orf17 (fragment): MOST1_HUMAN - Experimental evidence at protein level: Swiss-Prot protein existence level 1. May be involved in cell survival, proliferation and progression of cancer cells. From Homo sapiens (Human).
   1469..1585    -  CDS            MKNK1 (fragment): MKNK1_HUMAN - Also known as MNK1. Experimental evidence at protein level: Swiss-Prot protein existence level 1. May play a role in the response to environmental stress and cytokines. Appears to regulate translation by phosphorylating EIF4E, thus increasing the affinity of this protein for the 7-methylguanosine- containing mRNA cap. From Homo sapiens (Human).
   1759..2242    +  promoter       hPGK promoter: human phosphoglycerate kinase 1 promoter
   2281..2988    +  CDS            mCherry: mCherry is a basic (constitutively fluorescent) red fluorescent protein published in 2004, derived from Discosoma sp.. It is reported to be a very rapidly-maturing monomer with low acid sensitivity.
   3024..3248    +  polyA_signal   bGH poly(A) signal: bovine growth hormone polyadenylation signal
   3478..4461    +  CDS            CCR5 (fragment): CCR5_HUMAN - Also known as CMKBR5. Experimental evidence at protein level: Swiss-Prot protein existence level 1. (Microbial infection) Acts as a coreceptor (CD4 being the primary receptor) of human immunodeficiency virus-1/HIV-1. From Homo sapiens (Human).
   4592..4749    +  CDS            lacZα (fragment): LacZα fragment of β-galactosidase; lacZ fragment
   4755..4854    -  misc_feature   bom (fragment): basis of mobility region from pBR322
   4956..4991    -  CDS            rop (fragment): Rop protein, which maintains plasmids at low copy number; rop
   5086..5190    +  promoter       AmpR promoter: bla
   5191..6051    +  CDS            AmpR: β-lactamase; bla; confers resistance to ampicillin, carbenicillin, and related antibiotics
   6222..6810    +  rep_origin     ori: high-copy-number ColE1/pMB1/pBR322/pUC origin of replication
>Addgene plasmid #199223 | BB44_pmc.DonorR5.TS | addgene full sequence | sequence record 391672 | Addgene NGS Result
TACGGTTCCTGGCCTTTTGCTGGCCTTTTGCTCACATGTTCTTTCCTGCGTTATCCCCTGATTCTGTGGA
TAACCGTATTACCGCCTTTGAGTGAGCTGATACCGCTCGCCGCAGCCGAACGACCGAGCGCAGCGAGTCA
GTGAGCGAGGAAGCGGAAGAGCGCCCAATACGCAAACCGCCTCTCCCCGCGCGTTGGCCGATTCATTAAT
GCAGCTGGCACGACAGGTTTCCCGACTGGAAAGCGGGCAGTGAGCGCAACGCAATTAATGTGAGTTAGCT
CACTCATTAGGCACCCCAGGCTTTACACTTTATGCTTCCGGCTCGTATGTTGTGTGGAATTGTGAGCGGA
TAACAATTTCACACAGGAAACAGCTATGACCATGATTACGCCAAGCTTGCATGCAGGCCTCTGCAGTCGA
CGGGCCCGGGATCCGATACGACGCGGCCGCAGATGGTGCTTTCATGAATTCCCCCAACAGAGCCAAGCTC
TCCATCTAGTGGACAGGGAAGCTAGCAGCAAAATTTCGAATGCATCTAGTGTTTCATGGCACAGTTAGTA
TATAATTCTTTATGGTTCAAAATTAAAAATGAGCTTTTCTAGGGGCTTCTCTCAGCTGCCTAGTCTAAGG
TGCAGGGAGTTTGAGACTCACAGGGTTTAATAAGAGAAAATTCTCAGCTAGAGCAGCTGAACTTAAATAG
ACTAGGCAAGACAGCTGGTTATAAGACTAAACTACCCAGAATGCATGACATTCATCTGTGGTGGCAGACG
AAACATTTTTTATTATATTATTTCTTGGGTATGTATGACAACTCTTAATTGTGGCAACTCAGAAACTACA
AACACAAACTTCACAGAAAATGTGAGGATTTTACAATTGGCTGTTGTCATCTATGACCTTCCCTGGGACT
TGGGCACCCGGCCATTTCACTCTGACTACATCATGTCACCAAACATCTGATGGTCTTGCCTTTTAATTCT
CTTTTCGAGGACTGAGAGGGAGGGTAGCATGGTAGTTAAGAGTGCAGGCTTCCCGCATTCAAAATCGGTT
GCTTACTAGCTGTGTGGCTTTGAGCAAGTTACTCACCCTCTCTGTGCTTCAAGGTCCTTGTCTGCAAAAT
GTGAAAAATATTTCCTGCCTCATAAGGTTGCCCTAAGGATTAAATGAATGAATGGGTATGATGCTTAGAA
CAGTGATTGGCATCCAGTATGTGCCCTCGAGGCCTCTTAATTATTACTGGCTTGCTCATAGTGCATGTTC
TTTGTGGGCTAACTCTAGCGTCAATAAAAATGTTAAGACTGAGTTGCAGCCGGGCATGGTGGCTCATGCC
TGTAATCCCAGCATTCTAGGAGGCTGAGGCAGGAGGATCGCTTGAGCCCAGGAGTTCGAGACCAGCCTGG
GCAACATAGTGTGATCTTGTATCTATAAAAATAAACAAAATTAGCTTGGTGTGGTGGCGCCTGTAGTCCC
CAGCCACTTGGAGGGGTGAGGTGAGAGGATTGCTTGAGCCCGGGATGGTCCAGGCTGCAGTGAGCCATGA
TCGTGCCACTGCACTCCAGCCTGGGCGACAGAGTGAGACCCTGTCTCACAACAACAACAACAACAACAAA
AAGGCTGAGCTGCACCATGCTTGACCCAGTTTCTTAAAATTGTTGTCAAAGCTTCATTCACTCCATGGTG
CTATAGAGCACAAGATTTTATTTGGTGAGATGGTGCTTTCATGAATTCCCCCAACAGAGCAAGCTTGTTA
GCTTCCACGGGGTTGGGGTTGCGCCTTTTCCAAGGCAGCCCTGGGTTTGCGCAGGGACGCGGCTGCTCTG
GGCGTGGTTCCGGGAAACGCAGCGGCGCCGACCCTGGGTCTCGCACATTCTTCACGTCCGTTCGCAGCGT
CACCCGGATCTTCGCCGCTACCCTTGTGGGCCCCCCGGCGACGCTTCCTGCTCCGCCCCTAAGTCGGGAA
GGTTCCTTGCGGTTCGCGGCGTGCCGGACGTGACAAACGGAAGCCGCACGTCTCACTAGTACCCTCGCAG
ACGGACAGCGCCAGGGAGCAATGGCAGCGCGCCGACCGCGATGGGCTGTGGCCAATAGCGGCTGCTCAGC
AGGGCGCGCCGAGAGCAGCGGCCGGGAAGGGGCGGTGCGGGAGGCGGGGTGTGGGGCGGTAGTGTGGGCC
CTGTTCCTGCCCGCGCGGTGTTCCGCATTCTGCAAGCCTCCGGAGCGCACGTCGGCAGTCGGCTCCCTCG
TTGACCGAATCACCGACCTCTCTCCCCAAGATCTGCCACCATGGTGAGCAAGGGCGAGGAGGATAACATG
GCCATCATCAAGGAGTTCATGCGCTTCAAGGTGCACATGGAGGGCTCCGTGAACGGCCACGAGTTCGAGA
TCGAGGGCGAGGGCGAGGGCCGCCCCTACGAGGGCACCCAGACCGCCAAGCTGAAGGTGACCAAGGGTGG
CCCCCTGCCCTTCGCCTGGGACATCCTGTCCCCTCAGTTCATGTACGGCTCCAAGGCCTACGTGAAGCAC
CCCGCCGACATCCCCGACTACTTGAAGCTGTCCTTCCCCGAGGGCTTCAAGTGGGAGCGCGTGATGAACT
TCGAGGACGGCGGCGTGGTGACCGTGACCCAGGACTCCTCCCTGCAGGACGGCGAGTTCATCTACAAGGT
GAAGCTGCGCGGCACCAACTTCCCCTCCGACGGCCCCGTAATGCAGAAGAAGACCATGGGCTGGGAGGCC
TCCTCCGAGCGGATGTACCCCGAGGACGGCGCCCTGAAGGGCGAGATCAAGCAGAGGCTGAAGCTGAAGG
ACGGCGGCCACTACGACGCTGAGGTCAAGACCACCTACAAGGCCAAGAAGCCCGTGCAGCTGCCCGGCGC
CTACAACGTCAACATCAAGTTGGACATCACCTCCCACAACGAGGACTACACCATCGTGGAACAGTACGAA
CGCGCCGAGGGCCGCCACTCCACCGGCGGCATGGACGAGCTGTACAAGTAAAGCGGCCGCGTCGAGTCTA
GGATCAGCCTCGACTGTGCCTTCTAGTTGCCAGCCATCTGTTGTTTGCCCCTCCCCCGTGCCTTCCTTGA
CCCTGGAAGGTGCCACTCCCACTGTCCTTTCCTAATAAAATGAGGAAATTGCATCGCATTGTCTGAGTAG
GTGTCATTCTATTCTGGGGGGTGGGGTGGGGCAGGACAGCAAGGGGGAGGATTGGGAAGACAATAGCAGG
CATGCTGGGGATGCGGTGGGCTCTATGGAAGCTAACACGCGTCTCCATCTAGTGGACAGGGAAGCTAGCA
GCAAACCTTCCCTTCACTACAAAACTTCATTGCTTGGCCAAAAAGAGAGTTAATTCAATGTAGACATCTA
TGTAGGCAATTAAAAACCTATTGATGTATAAAACAGTTTGCATTCATGGAGGGCAACTAAATACATTCTA
GGACTTTATAAAAGATCACTTTTTATTTATGCACAGGGTGGAACAAGATGGATTATCAAGTGTCAAGTCC
AATCTATGACATCAATTATTATACATCGGAGCCCTGCCAAAAAATCAATGTGAAGCAAATCGCAGCCCGC
CTCCTGCCTCCGCTCTACTCACTGGTGTTCATCTTTGGTTTTGTGGGCAACATGCTGGTCATCCTCATCC
TGATAAACTGCAAAAGGCTGAAGAGCATGACTGACATCTACCTGCTCAACCTGGCCATCTCTGACCTGTT
TTTCCTTCTTACTGTCCCCTTCTGGGCTCACTATGCTGCCGCCCAGTGGGACTTTGGAAATACAATGTGT
CAACTCTTGACAGGGCTCTATTTTATAGGCTTCTTCTCTGGAATCTTCTTCATCATCCTCCTGACAATCG
ATAGGTACCTGGCTGTCGTCCATGCTGTGTTTGCTTTAAAAGCCAGGACGGTCACCTTTGGGGTGGTGAC
AAGTGTGATCACTTGGGTGGTGGCTGTGTTTGCGTCTCTCCCAGGAATCATCTTTACCAGATCTCAAAAA
GAAGGTCTTCATTACACCTGCAGCTCTCATTTTCCATACAGTCAGTATCAATTCTGGAAGAATTTCCAGA
CATTAAAGATAGTCATCTTGGGGCTGGTCCTGCCGCTGCTTGTCATGGTCATCTGCTACTCGGGAATCCT
AAAAACTCTGCTTCGGTGTCGAAATGAGAAGAAGAGGCACAGGGCTGTGAGGCTTATCTTCACCATCATG
ATTGTTTATTTTCTCTTCTGGGCTCCCTACAACATTGTCCTTCTCCTGAACACCTTCCAGGAATTCTTTG
GCCTGAATAATTGCAGTAGCTCTAACAGGTTGGACCAAGCTATGCAGGTGACAGAGACTCTTGGGATGAC
GCACTGCTGCATCAACCCCATCATCTATGCCTTTGTCGGGGAGAAGTTCAGAAACTACCTCTTAGTCTTC
TTCCAAAAGCACATTGCCAAACGCTTCTGCAAATGCTGTTCTATTTTCCAGCCCTAGATAAACAGATGGT
GCTTTCATGAATTCCCCCAACAGAGCCAAGCTCTCCATCTAGTGGACAGGGAAGCTAGCAGCAAACGCCG
GCGGTCGTCATCTAGATGCATTCGCGAGGTACCGAGCTCGAATTCACTGGCCGTCGTTTTACAACGTCGT
GACTGGGAAAACCCTGGCGTTACCCAACTTAATCGCCTTGCAGCACATCCCCCTTTCGCCAGCTGGCGTA
ATAGCGAAGAGGCCCGCACCGATCGCCCTTCCCAACAGTTGCGCAGCCTGAATGGCGAATGGCGCCTGAT
GCGGTATTTTCTCCTTACGCATCTGTGCGGTATTTCACACCGCATATGGTGCACTCTCAGTACAATCTGC
TCTGATGCCGCATAGTTAAGCCAGCCCCGACACCCGCCAACACCCGCTGACGCGCCCTGACGGGCTTGTC
TGCTCCCGGCATCCGCTTACAGACAAGCTGTGACCGTCTCCGGGAGCTGCATGTGTCAGAGGTTTTCACC
GTCATCACCGAAACGCGCGAGACGAAAGGGCCTCGTGATACGCCTATTTTTATAGGTTAATGTCATGATA
ATAATGGTTTCTTAGACGTCAGGTGGCACTTTTCGGGGAAATGTGCGCGGAACCCCTATTTGTTTATTTT
TCTAAATACATTCAAATATGTATCCGCTCATGAGACAATAACCCTGATAAATGCTTCAATAATATTGAAA
AAGGAAGAGTATGAGTATTCAACATTTCCGTGTCGCCCTTATTCCCTTTTTTGCGGCATTTTGCCTTCCT
GTTTTTGCTCACCCAGAAACGCTGGTGAAAGTAAAAGATGCTGAAGATCAGTTGGGTGCACGAGTGGGTT
ACATCGAACTGGATCTCAACAGCGGTAAGATCCTTGAGAGTTTTCGCCCCGAAGAACGTTTTCCAATGAT
GAGCACTTTTAAAGTTCTGCTATGTGGCGCGGTATTATCCCGTATTGACGCCGGGCAAGAGCAACTCGGT
CGCCGCATACACTATTCTCAGAATGACTTGGTTGAGTACTCACCAGTCACAGAAAAGCATCTTACGGATG
GCATGACAGTAAGAGAATTATGCAGTGCTGCCATAACCATGAGTGATAACACTGCGGCCAACTTACTTCT
GACAACGATCGGAGGACCGAAGGAGCTAACCGCTTTTTTGCACAACATGGGGGATCATGTAACTCGCCTT
GATCGTTGGGAACCGGAGCTGAATGAAGCCATACCAAACGACGAGCGTGACACCACGATGCCTGTAGCAA
TGGCAACAACGTTGCGCAAACTATTAACTGGCGAACTACTTACTCTAGCTTCCCGGCAACAATTAATAGA
CTGGATGGAGGCGGATAAAGTTGCAGGACCACTTCTGCGCTCGGCCCTTCCGGCTGGCTGGTTTATTGCT
GATAAATCTGGAGCCGGTGAGCGTGGGTCTCGCGGTATCATTGCAGCACTGGGGCCAGATGGTAAGCCCT
CCCGTATCGTAGTTATCTACACGACGGGGAGTCAGGCAACTATGGATGAACGAAATAGACAGATCGCTGA
GATAGGTGCCTCACTGATTAAGCATTGGTAACTGTCAGACCAAGTTTACTCATATATACTTTAGATTGAT
TTAAAACTTCATTTTTAATTTAAAAGGATCTAGGTGAAGATCCTTTTTGATAATCTCATGACCAAAATCC
CTTAACGTGAGTTTTCGTTCCACTGAGCGTCAGACCCCGTAGAAAAGATCAAAGGATCTTCTTGAGATCC
TTTTTTTCTGCGCGTAATCTGCTGCTTGCAAACAAAAAAACCACCGCTACCAGCGGTGGTTTGTTTGCCG
GATCAAGAGCTACCAACTCTTTTTCCGAAGGTAACTGGCTTCAGCAGAGCGCAGATACCAAATACTGTTC
TTCTAGTGTAGCCGTAGTTAGGCCACCACTTCAAGAACTCTGTAGCACCGCCTACATACCTCGCTCTGCT
AATCCTGTTACCAGTGGCTGCTGCCAGTGGCGATAAGTCGTGTCTTACCGGGTTGGACTCAAGACGATAG
TTACCGGATAAGGCGCAGCGGTCGGGCTGAACGGGGGGTTCGTGCACACAGCCCAGCTTGGAGCGAACGA
CCTACACCGAACTGAGATACCTACAGCGTGAGCTATGAGAAAGCGCCACGCTTCCCGAAGGGAGAAAGGC
GGACAGGTATCCGGTAAGCGGCAGGGTCGGAACAGGAGAGCGCACGAGGGAGCTTCCAGGGGGAAACGCC
TGGTATCTTTATAGTCCTGTCGGGTTTCGCCACCTCTGACTTGAGCGTCGATTTTTGTGATGCTCGTCAG
GGGGGCGGAGCCTATGGAAAAACGCCAGCAACGCGGCCTTTT
